>Addgene plasmid #132766 | pUCIDT-Dog2 | addgene full sequence | sequence record 260700 | Addgene NGS Result
TCGCGCGTTTCGGTGATGACGGTGAAAACCTCTGACACATGCAGCTCCCGGAGACGGTCACAGCTTGTCT
GTAAGCGGATGCCGGGAGCAGACAAGCCCGTCAGGGCGCGTCAGCGGGTGTTGGCGGGTGTCGGGGCTGG
CTTAACTATGCGGCATCAGAGCAGATTGTACTGAGAGTGCACCAAATGCGGTGTGAAATACCGCACAGAT
GCGTAAGGAGAAAATACCGCATCAGGCGCCATTCGCCATTCAGGCTGCGCAACTGTTGGGAAGGGCGATC
GGTGCGGGCCTCATCGCTATTACGCCAGCTGGCGAAAGGGGGATGTGCTGCAAGGCGATTAAGTTGGGTA
ACGCCAGGGTTTTCCCAGTCACGACGTTGTAAAACGACGGCCAGTGCAACGCGATGACGATGGATAGCGA
TTCATCGATGAGCTGACCCGATCGCCGCCGCCGGAGGGTTGCGTTTGAGACGGGCGACAGATGAATTCGT
CGTCGTCCCCTCAAACTATCGCGCTCTGACGCGTCATCGACAGAGCACGTCGTGTCGCGTCTTCCATAAT
TAAAACGCAGGACTCGCGGGAACACCCATCGGATCGCATCCGAAGTATGGATAGGACTAAAGGAAACCGC
GTGTGCTTGCAGTGGAACCTCTCCACCTTCGCCAATGTTAAATGACCTAACATTGACAGGAATAGCGCAG
CTCTTGCACATGCCCTGTCGAACGCATCAAGCGTGGGCTATCGTAGATATACAGCAGAGCTGCGCTGAAA
AGGTGGCATCAATCTGCAGATCAGTTCTGGACCAGCGAGCTGTGCTGCGACTCGTGGCGTAATCATGGTC
ATAGCTGTTTCCTGTGTGAAATTGTTATCCGCTCACAATTCCACACAACATACGAGCCGGAAGCATAAAG
TGTAAAGCCTGGGGTGCCTAATGAGTGAGCTAACTCACATTAATTGCGTTGCGCTCACTGCCCGCTTTCC
AGTCGGGAAACCTGTCGTGCCAGCTGCATTAATGAATCGGCCAACGCGCGGGGAGAGGCGGTTTGCGTAT
TGGGCGCTCTTCCGCTTCCTCGCTCACTGACTCGCTGCGCTCGGTCGTTCGGCTGCGGCGAGCGGTATCA
GCTCACTCAAAGGCGGTAATACGGTTATCCACAGAATCAGGGGATAACGCAGGAAAGAACATGTGAGCAA
AAGGCCAGCAAAAGGCCAGGAACCGTAAAAAGGCCGCGTTGCTGGCGTTTTTCCATAGGCTCCGCCCCCC
TGACGAGCATCACAAAAATCGACGCTCAAGTCAGAGGTGGCGAAACCCGACAGGACTATAAAGATACCAG
GCGTTTCCCCCTGGAAGCTCCCTCGTGCGCTCTCCTGTTCCGACCCTGTCGCTTACCGGATACCTGTCCG
CCTTTCTCCCTTCGGGAAGCGTGGCGCTTTCTCATAGCTCACGCTGTAGGTATCTCAGTTCGGTGTAGGT
CGTTCGCTCCAAGCTGGGCTGTGTGCACGAACCCCCCGTTCAGCCCGACCGCTGCGCCTTATCCGGTAAC
TATCGTCTTGAGTCCAACCCGGTAAGACACGACTTATCGCCACTGGCAGCAGCCACTGGTAACAGGATTA
GCAGAGCGAGGTATGTAGGCGGTGCTACAGAGTTCTTGAAGTGGTGGCCTAACTACGGCTACACTAGAAG
AACAGTATTTGGTATCTGCGCTCTGCTGAAGCCAGTTACCTTCGGAAAAAGAGTTGGTAGCTCTTGATCC
GGCAAACAAACCACCGCTGGTAGCGGTGGTTTTTTTGTTTGCAAGCAGCAGATTACGCGCAGAAAAAAAG
GATCTCAAGAAGATCCTTTGATCTTTTCTACGGGGTCTGACGCTCAGTGGAACGAAAACTCACGTTAAGG
GATTTTGGTCATGAGATTATCAAAAAGGATCTTCACCTAGATCCTTTTAAATTAAAAATGAAGTTTTAAA
TCAATCTAAAGTATATATGAGTAAACTTGGTCTGACAGTTACCAATGCTTAATCAGTGAGGCACCTATCT
CAGCGATCTGTCTATTTCGTTCATCCATAGTTGCCTGACTCCCCGTCGTGTAGATAACTACGATACGGGA
GGGCTTACCATCTGGCCCCAGTGCTGCAATGATACCGCGAGACCCACGCTCACCGGCTCCAGATTTATCA
GCAATAAACCAGCCAGCCGGAAGGGCCGAGCGCAGAAGTGGTCCTGCAACTTTATCCGCCTCCATCCAGT
CTATTAATTGTTGCCGGGAAGCTAGAGTAAGTAGTTCGCCAGTTAATAGTTTGCGCAACGTTGTTGCCAT
TGCTACAGGCATCGTGGTGTCACGCTCGTCGTTTGGTATGGCTTCATTCAGCTCCGGTTCCCAACGATCA
AGGCGAGTTACATGATCCCCCATGTTGTGCAAAAAAGCGGTTAGCTCCTTCGGTCCTCCGATCGTTGTCA
GAAGTAAGTTGGCCGCAGTGTTATCACTCATGGTTATGGCAGCACTGCATAATTCTCTTACTGTCATGCC
ATCCGTAAGATGCTTTTCTGTGACTGGTGAGTACTCAACCAAGTCATTCTGAGAATAGTGTATGCGGCGA
CCGAGTTGCTCTTGCCCGGCGTCAATACGGGATAATACCGCGCCACATAGCAGAACTTTAAAAGTGCTCA
TCATTGGAAAACGTTCTTCGGGGCGAAAACTCTCAAGGATCTTACCGCTGTTGAGATCCAGTTCGATGTA
ACCCACTCGTGCACCCAACTGATCTTCAGCATCTTTTACTTTCACCAGCGTTTCTGGGTGAGCAAAAACA
GGAAGGCAAAATGCCGCAAAAAAGGGAATAAGGGCGACACGGAAATGTTGAATACTCATACTCTACCTTT
TTCAATATTATTGAAGCATTTATCAGGGTTATTGTCTCATGAGCGGATACATATTTGAATGTATTTAGAA
AAATAAACAAATAGGGGTTCCGCGCACATTTCCCCGAAAAGTGCCACCTGACGTCTAAGAAACCATTATT
ATCATGACATTAACCTATAAAAATAGGCGTATCACGAGGCCCTTTCGTC
Features (pLannotate 1.2.2; 10 found; start..end, strand, type, name):
    137..236     +  misc_feature   bom (fragment): basis of mobility region from pBR322
    242..396     -  CDS            lacZα (fragment): LacZα fragment of β-galactosidase; lacZ fragment
    862..878     -  protein_bind   lac operator: The lac repressor binds to the lac operator to inhibit transcription in E. coli. This inhibition can be relieved by adding lactose or isopropyl-β-D-thiogalactopyranoside (IPTG). lac repressor encoded by lacI
    886..916     -  promoter       lac promoter: promoter for the E. coli lac operon
    931..952     -  protein_bind   CAP binding site: CAP binding activates transcription in the presence of cAMP. E. coli catabolite activator protein
    965..1057    -  CDS            lacI (fragment): lac repressor; lacI; The lac repressor binds to the lac operator to inhibit transcription in E. coli. This inhibition can be relieved by adding lactose or isopropyl-β-D-thiogalactopyranoside (IPTG).
   1240..1828    -  rep_origin     ori: high-copy-number ColE1/pMB1/pBR322/pUC origin of replication
   1999..2859    -  CDS            AmpR: β-lactamase; bla; confers resistance to ampicillin, carbenicillin, and related antibiotics
   2860..2964    -  promoter       AmpR promoter: bla
   3059..35      +  CDS            rop (fragment) (across the origin): Rop protein, which maintains plasmids at low copy number; rop
