[The description below was written by a language model from this plasmid's Addgene catalogue record and pLannotate feature annotations shown in this document.]
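Description:
pUCIDT-Dog2 is a small (3,059 bp) bacterial cloning plasmid built on the commercial pUCIDT-Amp gene-synthesis backbone. It carries a 298 bp fully synthetic insert called Dog2. The insert does not encode a protein. According to the record, its sequence is a digital encoding of an iconic image of a domestic dog. The plasmid comes from work on DNA-based data storage, specifically an archival file system with random access by Boolean search, where it serves as a renewable, clonal stock of one "file" of DNA-encoded information.

The plasmid replicates in E. coli from a high-copy ColE1/pUC-type origin and is selected with ampicillin through the β-lactamase gene (AmpR) and its native bla promoter. The rest of the feature table is typical pUC-lineage scaffolding: a lac promoter with its CAP binding site and lac operator, a lacZα fragment, and short remnants of lacI, rop and the pBR322 bom region. The rop fragment is only a partial remnant, which fits the recorded high copy number.

The automated annotation does not label the synthetic insert. An unannotated gap between the lacZα fragment and the lac operator is the likely location of Dog2, but the record does not state this explicitly. No expression of the insert is intended or implied, and the lac elements are simply part of the backbone. The cloning method is unknown and the vector type is unspecified. In practice the insert would be recovered by amplification or sequencing from flanking primer sites, so the stored image can be read back.
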