Addgene plasmid #132766: pUCIDT-Dog2
Purpose: Encodes an iconic representation of a dometic dog
Depositing lab: Mark Bathe. Depositing organization: Massachusetts Institute of Technology. Publication: Random access DNA memory using Boolean search in an archival file storage system. Banal JL, Shepherd TR, Berleant J, Huang H, Reyes M, Ackerman CM, Blainey PC, Bathe M. Nat Mater. 2021 Sep;20(9):1272-1280. doi: 10.1038/s41563-021-01021-3. Epub 2021 Jun 10. PubMed 34112975.
Backbone
  Vector backbone: pUCIDT-Amp
  Backbone manufacturer: IDT
  Backbone size w/o insert (bp): 2761
  Total vector size (bp): 3059
  Vector type: Unspecified
Growth in bacteria
  Bacterial resistance: Ampicillin, 100 μg/mL
  Growth temperature: 37°C
  Growth strain: DH5alpha
  Copy number: High Copy
Gene/Insert
  Gene/Insert name: Dog2
  Species: Synthetic
  Insert size (bp): 298
  Cloning method: Unknown
  Sequencing primers: 5′ gaattcgtcgtcgtcccctcaaac; 3′ ctgcagattgatgccaccttttcagc
Terms and licenses: Academic/Nonprofit Terms; Industry Terms: Not Available to Industry
How to cite: pUCIDT-Dog2 was a gift from Mark Bathe (Addgene plasmid # 132766 ; http://n2t.net/addgene:132766 ; RRID:Addgene_132766)
